>Addgene plasmid #148734 | pnEA-NpH-DmCaf40_25-291_AF | depositor full sequence | sequence record 291182 | Full Sequence
TTCTTGAAGACGAAAGGGCCTCGTGATACGCCTATTTTTATAGGTTAATGTCATGATAATAATGGTTTCT
TAGACGTCAGGTGGCACTTTTCGGGGAAATGTGCGCGGAACCCCTATTTGTTTATTTTTCTAAATACATT
CAAATATGTATCCGCTCATGAGACAATAACCCTGATAAATGCTTCAATAATATTGAAAAAGGAAGAGTAT
GAGTATTCAACATTTCCGTGTCGCCCTTATTCCCTTTTTTGCGGCATTTTGCCTTCCTGTTTTTGCTCAC
CCAGAAACGCTGGTGAAAGTAAAAGATGCTGAAGATCAGTTGGGTGCACGAGTGGGTTACATCGAACTGG
ATCTCAACAGCGGTAAGATCCTTGAGAGTTTTCGCCCCGAAGAACGTTTTCCAATGATGAGCACTTTTAA
AGTTCTGCTATGTGGCGCGGTATTATCCCGTGTTGACGCCGGGCAAGAGCAACTCGGTCGCCGCATACAC
TATTCTCAGAATGACTTGGTTGAGTACTCACCAGTCACAGAAAAGCATCTTACGGATGGCATGACAGTAA
GAGAATTATGCAGTGCTGCCATAACCATGAGTGATAACACTGCGGCCAACTTACTTCTGACAACGATCGG
AGGACCGAAGGAGCTAACCGCTTTTTTGCACAACATGGGGGATCATGTAACTCGCCTTGATCGTTGGGAA
CCGGAGCTGAATGAAGCCATACCAAACGACGAGCGTGACACCACGATGCCTGCAGCAATGGCAACAACGT
TGCGCAAACTATTAACTGGCGAACTACTTACTCTAGCTTCCCGGCAACAATTAATAGACTGGATGGAGGC
GGATAAAGTTGCAGGACCACTTCTGCGCTCGGCCCTTCCGGCTGGCTGGTTTATTGCTGATAAATCTGGA
GCCGGTGAGCGTGGGTCTCGCGGTATCATTGCAGCACTGGGGCCAGATGGTAAGCCCTCCCGTATCGTAG
TTATCTACACGACGGGGAGTCAGGCAACTATGGATGAACGAAATAGACAGATCGCTGAGATAGGTGCCTC
ACTGATTAAGCATTGGTAACTGTCAGACCAAGTTTACTCATATATACTTTAGATTGATTTAAAACTTCAT
TTTTAATTTAAAAGGATCTAGGTGAAGATCCTTTTTGATAATCTCATGACCAAAATCCCTTAACGTGAGT
TTTCGTTCCACTGAGCGTCAGACCCCGTAGAAAAGATCAAAGGATCTTCTTGAGATCCTTTTTTTCTGCG
CGTAATCTGCTGCTTGCAAACAAAAAAACCACCGCTACCAGCGGTGGTTTGTTTGCCGGATCAAGAGCTA
CCAACTCTTTTTCCGAAGGTAACTGGCTTCAGCAGAGCGCAGATACCAAATACTGTCCTTCTAGTGTAGC
CGTAGTTAGGCCACCACTTCAAGAACTCTGTAGCACCGCCTACATACCTCGCTCTGCTAATCCTGTTACC
AGTGGCTGCTGCCAGTGGCGATAAGTCGTGTCTTACCGGGTTGGACTCAAGACGATAGTTACCGGATAAG
GCGCAGCGGTCGGGCTGAACGGGGGGTTCGTGCACACAGCCCAGCTTGGAGCGAACGACCTACACCGAAC
TGAGATACCTACAGCGTGAGCTATGAGAAAGCGCCACGCTTCCCGAAGGGAGAAAGGCGGACAGGTATCC
GGTAAGCGGCAGGGTCGGAACAGGAGAGCGCACGAGGGAGCTTCCAGGGGGAAACGCCTGGTATCTTTAT
AGTCCTGTCGGGTTTCGCCACCTCTGACTTGAGCGTCGATTTTTGTGATGCTCGTCAGGGGGGCGGAGCC
TATGGAAAAACGCCAGCAACGCGGCCTTTTTACGGTTCCTGGCCTTTTGCTGGCCTTTTGCTCACATGTT
CTTTCCTGCGTTATCCCCTGATTCTGTGGATAACCGTATTACCGCCTTTGAGTGAGCTGATACCGCTCGC
CGCAGCCGAACGACCGAGCGCAGCGAGTCAGTGAGCGAGGAAGCGGAAGAGCGCCTGATGCGGTATTTTC
TCCTTACGCATCTGTGCGGTATTTCACACCGCATATATGGTGCACTCTCAGTACAATCTGCTCTGATGCC
GCATAGTTAAGCCAGTATACACTCCGCTATCGCTACGTGACTGGGTCATGGCTGCGCCCCGACACCCGCC
AACACCCGCTGACGCGCCCTGACGGGCTTGTCTGCTCCCGGCATCCGCTTACAGACAAGCTGTGACCGTC
TCCGGGAGCTGCATGTGTCAGAGGTTTTCACCGTCATCACCGAAACGCGCGAGGCAGCTGCGGTAAAGCT
CATCAGCGTGGTCGTGAAGCGATTCACAGATGTCTGCCTGTTCATCCGCGTCCAGCTCGTTGAGTTTCTC
CAGAAGCGTTAATGTCTGGCTTCTGATAAAGCGGGCCATGTTAAGGGCGGTTTTTTCCTGTTTGGTCACT
GATGCCTCCGTGTAAGGGGGATTTCTGTTCATGGGGGTAATGATACCGATGAAACGAGAGAGGATGCTCA
CGATACGGGTTACTGATGATGAACATGCCCGGTTACTGGAACGTTGTGAGGGTAAACAACTGGCGGTATG
GATGCGGCGGGACCAGAGAAAAATCACTCAGGGTCAATGCCAGCGCTTCGTTAATACAGATGTAGGTGTT
CCACAGGGTAGCCAGCAGCATCCTGCGATGCAGATCCGGAACATAATGGTGCAGGGCGCTGACTTCCGCG
TTTCCAGACTTTACGAAACACGGAAACCGAAGACCATTCATGTTGTTGCTCAGGTCGCAGACGTTTTGCA
GCAGCAGTCGCTTCACGTTCGCTCGCGTATCGGTGATTCATTCTGCTAACCAGTAAGGCAACCCCGCCAG
CCTAGCCGGGTCCTCAACGACAGGAGCACGATCATGCGCACCCGTGGCCAGGACCCAACGCTGCCCGAGA
TGCGCCGCGTGCGGCTGCTGGAGATGGCGGACGCGATGGATATGTTCTGCCAAGGGTTGGTTTGCGCATT
CACAGTTCTCCGCAAGAATTGATTGGCTCCAATTCTTGGAGTGGTGAATCCGTTAGCGAGGTGCCGCCGG
CTTCCATTCAGGTCGAGGTGGCCCGGCTCCATGCACCGCGACGCAACGCGGGGAGGCAGACAAGGTATAG
GGCGGCGCCTACAATCCATGCCAACCCGTTCCATGTGCTCGCCGAGGCGGCATAAATCGCCGTGACGATC
AGCGGTCCAGTGATCGAAGTTAGGCTGGTAAGAGCCGCGAGCGATCCTTGAAGCTGTCCCTGATGGTCGT
CATCTACCTGCCTGGACAGCATGGCCTGCAACGCGGGCATCCCGATGCCGCCGGAAGCGAGAAGAATCAT
AATGGGGAAGGCCATCCAGCCTCGCGTCGCGAACGCCAGCAAGACGTAGCCCAGCGCGTCGGCCGCCATG
CCGGCGATAATGGCCTGCTTCTCGCCGAAACGTTTGGTGGCGGGACCAGTGACGAAGGCTTGAGCGAGGG
CGTGCAAGATTCCGAATACCGCAAGCGACAGGCCGATCATCGTCGCGCTCCAGCGAAAGCGGTCCTCGCC
GAAAATGACCCAGAGCGCTGCCGGCACCTGTCCTACGAGTTGCATGATAAAGAAGACAGTCATAAGTGCG
GCGACGATAGTCATGCCCCGCGCCCACCGGAAGGAGCTGACTGGGTTGAAGGCTCTCAAGGGCATCGGTC
GAGATCCCGGTGCCTAATGAGTGAGCTAACTTACATTAATTGCGTTGCGCTCACTGCCCGCTTTCCAGTC
GGGAAACCTGTCGTGCCAGCTGCATTAATGAATCGGCCAACGCGCGGGGAGAGGCGGTTTGCGTATTGGG
CGCCAGGGTGGTTTTTCTTTTCACCAGTGAGACGGGCAACAGCTGATTGCCCTTCACCGCCTGGCCCTGA
GAGAGTTGCAGCAAGCGGTCCACGCTGGTTTGCCCCAGCAGGCGAAAATCCTGTTTGATGGTGGTTAACG
GCGGGATATAACATGAGCTGTCTTCGGTATCGTCGTATCCCACTACCGAGATATCCGCACCAACGCGCAG
CCCGGACTCGGTAATGGCGCGCATTGCGCCCAGCGCCATCTGATCGTTGGCAACCAGCATCGCAGTGGGA
ACGATGCCCTCATTCAGCATTTGCATGGTTTGTTGAAAACCGGACATGGCACTCCAGTCGCCTTCCCGTT
CCGCTATCGGCTGAATTTGATTGCGAGTGAGATATTTATGCCAGCCAGCCAGACGCAGACGCGCCGAGAC
AGAACTTAATGGGCCCGCTAACAGCGCGATTTGCTGGTGACCCAATGCGACCAGATGCTCCACGCCCAGT
CGCGTACCGTCTTCATGGGAGAAAATAATACTGTTGATGGGTGTCTGGTCAGAGACATCAAGAAATAACG
CCGGAACATTAGTGCAGGCAGCTTCCACAGCAATGGCATCCTGGTCATCCAGCGGATAGTTAATGATCAG
CCCACTGACGCGTTGCGCGAGAAGATTGTGCACCGCCGCTTTACAGGCTTCGACGCCGCTTCGTTCTACC
ATCGACACCACCACGCTGGCACCCAGTTGATCGGCGCGAGATTTAATCGCCGCGACAATTTGCGACGGCG
CGTGCAGGGCCAGACTGGAGGTGGCAACGCCAATCAGCAACGACTGTTTGCCCGCCAGTTGTTGTGCCAC
GCGGTTGGGAATGTAATTCAGCTCCGCCATCGCCGCTTCCACTTTTTCCCGCGTTTTCGCAGAAACGTGG
CTGGCCTGGTTCACCACGCGGGAAACGGTCTGATAAGAGACACCGGCATACTCTGCGACATCGTATAACG
TTACTGGTTTCACATTCACCACCCTGAATTGACTCTCTTCCGGGCGCTATCATGCCATACCGCGAAAGGT
TTTGCGCCATTCGATGGTGTCCGGGATCTCGACGCTCTCCCTTATGCGACTCCTGCATTAGGAAGCAGCC
CAGTAGTAGGTTGAGGCCGTTGAGCACCGCCGCCGCAAGGAATGGTGCATGCAAGGAGATGGCGCCCAAC
AGTCCCCCGGCCACGGGGCCTGCCACCATACCCACGCCGAAACAAGCGCTCATGAGCCCGAAGTGGCGAG
CCCGATCTTCCCCATCGGTGATGTCGGCGATATAGGCGCCAGCAACCGCACCTGTGGCGCCGGTGATGCC
GGCCACGATGCGTCCGGCGTAGAGGATCGAGATCTCGATCCCGCGAAATTAATACGACTCACTATAGGGG
AATTGTGAGCGGATAACAATTCCCCACTAGTAATAATTTTGTTTAACTTTAAGAAGGAGATATACCATGG
GCAGCAGCCATCATCATCATCATCACAGCAGCGGTACCGGCAGCGGCCTGGAAGTTCTGTTCCAGGGGCC
CCATATGGAGCAGGAGAAGGTGTACCAGTGGATCAATGAGCTGGCCCATCCGGACACGCGTGAAACCGCT
CTGCTCGAGCTAAGCAAGAAGCGTGAGACGGACCTGGCCCCCATGCTGTGGAACAGCTTCGGGACCGCCT
GCGCCCTGTTGCAGGAGATTGTTAACATCTACCCATCGATAACGCCGCCCACTTTGACGGCCCACCAGTC
GAACCGCGTGTGCAACGCCCTGGCGCTGCTGCAGTGCGTCGCCTCGCACCCGGAGACTCGCACGGCCTTC
CTGCAGGCCCAGATACCGCTGTACTTGTACCCTTTCTTGTCGACCACGTCCAAGACCAGGCCCTTCGAGT
ACTTGCGCCTGACCAGTTTGGGCGTGATTGGTGCTCTGGTCAAGACCGACGAACAGGAGGTGATCACCTT
TCTGCTGACCACCGAGATCGTGCCCCTTTGTCTGAGCATCATGGACAGCGGATCGGAGCTGAGCAAGACT
GTGGCCACTTTCATCATCCAGAAGATCCTGCTCGATGAGTCGGGTCTGTCGTACATCTGCCAGACCTACG
AACGCTTTTCGCACGTGGCCATCACCCTGGGCAAAATGGTCATCCAGCTGGCGAAGGATCCATGCGCCCG
GCTGTTGAAGCATGTGGTGCGCTGCTATCTGCGTCTTTCGGACAATACACGCGCTCGCAAGGCCCTGGGA
CAGTGTCTGCCCGATCAGCTGCGTGACGGCACCTTTGCGCTGTGCCTGCAAGAGGACAAGTCGACCAAGC
AGTGGCTGCAGATGCTGCTCAAGAACCTGGAACTCGGCTAATTCTAGAGCTAGCCCTAGGAGATCCGGCT
GCTAACAAAGCCCGAAAGGAAGCTGAGTTGGCTGCTGCCACCGCTGAGCAATAACTAGCATAACCCCTTG
GGGCCTCTAAACGGGTCTTGAGGGGTTTTTTGCTGAAAGGAGGAACTATATCCGGATATCCCGCAAGAGG
CCCGGCAGTACCGGCATAACCAAGCCTATGCCTACAGCATCCAGGGTGACGGTGCCGAGGATGACGATGA
GCGCATTGTTAGATTTCATACACGGTGCCTGACTGCGTTAGCAATTTAACTGTGATAAACTACCGCATTA
AAGCTTATCGATGATAAGCTGTCAAACATGAGAA
Features (pLannotate 1.2.2; 20 found; start..end, strand, type, name):
    104..208     +  promoter       AmpR promoter: bla
    209..1069    +  CDS            AmpR: β-lactamase; bla; confers resistance to ampicillin, carbenicillin, and related antibiotics
   1240..1828    +  rep_origin     ori: high-copy-number ColE1/pMB1/pBR322/pUC origin of replication
   2014..2156    -  misc_feature   bom: basis of mobility region from pBR322
   2258..2449    -  CDS            rop: Rop protein, which maintains plasmids at low copy number; rop
   2466..2846    +  CDS            YPB1_ECOLX: Protein predicted: Swiss-Prot protein existence level 4. From Escherichia coli.
   3088..3712    -  CDS            TcR (fragment): tetracycline efflux protein; tet; confers resistance to tetracycline
   3727..3748    -  protein_bind   CAP binding site: CAP binding activates transcription in the presence of cAMP. E. coli catabolite activator protein
   3761..4843    -  CDS            lacI: lac repressor; lacI; The lac repressor binds to the lac operator to inhibit transcription in E. coli. This inhibition can be relieved by adding lactose or isopropyl-β-D-thiogalactopyranoside (IPTG).
   4844..4921    -  promoter       lacI promoter: lacI
   4929..5208    -  CDS            TcR (fragment): tetracycline efflux protein; tet; confers resistance to tetracycline
   5230..5248    +  promoter       T7 promoter: promoter for bacteriophage T7 RNA polymerase
   5249..5273    +  protein_bind   lac operator: The lac repressor binds to the lac operator to inhibit transcription in E. coli. This inhibition can be relieved by adding lactose or isopropyl-β-D-thiogalactopyranoside (IPTG). lac repressor encoded by lacI
   5288..5310    +  RBS            RBS: efficient ribosome binding site from bacteriophage T7 gene 10 (Olins and Rangwala, 1989)
   5329..5345    +  CDS            capTEV™ (fragment): composite tag for in vivo biotinylation, TEV protease cleavage, and 6xHis tagging
   5392..6198    +  CDS            CNOT9 (fragment): CNOT9_HUMAN - Also known as RCD1, RQCD1. Experimental evidence at protein level: Swiss-Prot protein existence level 1. Component of the CCR4-NOT complex which is one of the major cellular mRNA deadenylases and is linked to various cellular processes including bulk mRNA degradation, miRNA-mediated repression, translational repression during translational initiation and general transcription regulation. Additional complex functions may be a consequence of its influence on mRNA expression. Involved in down- regulation of MYB- and JUN-dependent transcription. May play a role in cell differentiatio
   6228..6277    +  CDS            SET1 (fragment): solubility-enhancement tag derived from T7 phage gene 10B
   6285..6332    +  terminator     T7 terminator: transcription terminator for bacteriophage T7 RNA polymerase
   6355..6459    -  CDS            TcR (fragment): tetracycline efflux protein; tet; confers resistance to tetracycline
   6507..6535    -  promoter       tet promoter: E. coli promoter for tetracycline efflux protein gene
