[The description below was written by a language model from this plasmid's Addgene catalogue record and pLannotate feature annotations shown in this document.]
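Description:
pnEA-NpH-DmCaf40_25-291_AF is a 6.5 kb bacterial expression plasmid for producing a fragment of Drosophila melanogaster CAF40 (gene Rcd-1, CG14213), residues 25–291 as indicated by the name, in E. coli. The catalogue lists the backbone as unknown, but the annotated features show a pET-like, pBR322-derived architecture. This comprises a ColE1/pMB1-type origin together with the bom mobility region and the rop gene, which holds copy number down and fits the recorded low-copy status. An ampicillin resistance gene with its own bla promoter provides selection. Several tetracycline resistance fragments and the tet promoter are remnants of the pBR322 ancestor and do not form an intact marker.

The expression cassette consists of a T7 promoter followed by a lac operator, the phage T7 gene 10 ribosome binding site, the coding region and a T7 terminator. A plasmid-borne lacI gene under its own promoter supplies repressor, so transcription depends on a host providing T7 RNA polymerase and is induced with IPTG. The insert was annotated by similarity as human CNOT9, the orthologue of CAF40, which is a subunit of the CCR4-NOT deadenylase complex; the record gives the actual source as the fly ORF. A very short match to a His/TEV composite tag lies just upstream of the insert, suggesting an N-terminal histidine tag, although the record does not describe the tag or any cleavage site explicitly. A short hit to a T7 gene 10-derived sequence downstream of the insert is probably vector-derived rather than a functional fusion. The associated work concerns the direct interaction of Bag-of-marbles with CAF40 in mRNA repression, so the plasmid likely served to make recombinant protein for such studies.
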