Addgene plasmid #148734: pnEA-NpH-DmCaf40_25-291_AF
Purpose: Bacterial Expression of DmCaf40_25-291
Depositing lab: Elisa Izaurralde. Depositing organization: Max Planck Institute for Developmental Biology. Publication: Drosophila Bag-of-marbles directly interacts with the CAF40 subunit of the CCR4-NOT complex to elicit repression of mRNA targets. Sgromo A, Raisch T, Backhaus C, Keskeny C, Alva V, Weichenrieder O, Izaurralde E. RNA. 2018 Mar;24(3):381-395. doi: 10.1261/rna.064584.117. Epub 2017 Dec 18. PubMed 29255063.
Backbone
  Vector backbone: Unknown
  Vector type: Bacterial Expression
Growth in bacteria
  Bacterial resistance: Ampicillin, 100 μg/mL
  Growth temperature: 37°C
  Growth strain: DH5alpha
  Copy number: Low Copy
Gene/Insert
  Gene/Insert name: DmCaf40_25-291
  Species: D. melanogaster (fly)
  Entrez Gene: Rcd-1 (a.k.a. Dmel_CG14213, CAF40, CG14213, Caf40, Dmel\CG14213, Drcd-1)
  Cloning method: Unknown
Terms and licenses: Academic/Nonprofit Terms; Industry Terms: Not Available to Industry
Depositor comments: ORF extracted from NCBI: NM_167675.1. Plasmids from this collection were made available to the research community and donated after the lab closed. Please note that the sequence provided by the depositing laboratory may be theoretical/predicted or based on Sanger sequencing results. There may be discrepancies between sequencing results obtained by Addgene and the depositor sequence. If an Addgene verified sequence is not available, please contact before placing your order to request that our lab fully sequence the plasmid.
How to cite: pnEA-NpH-DmCaf40_25-291_AF was a gift from Elisa Izaurralde (Addgene plasmid # 148734 ; http://n2t.net/addgene:148734 ; RRID:Addgene_148734)
